>Addgene plasmid #10813 | HA.PKD.Y463F | addgene partial sequence | sequence record 17751 | T7 5'-TAATACGACTCACTATAGGG-3'
CCTTATGATGTTCTTGATTATGCTAGCGCCCCTCCGGTCCTGCGGCCGCCCAGTCCGCTGCTGCCCGTGG
CGGCGGCAGCTGCCGCAGCGGCCGCCGCACTGGTCCCAGGGTCCGGGCCCGGGCCCGCGCCGTTCTTGGC
TCCTGTCGCGGCCCCGGTCGGGGGCATCTCGTTCCATCTGCAGATCGGCCTGAGCCGTGAGCCGGTGCTG
CTGCTGCAGGACTCGTCCGGGGACTACAGCCTGGCGCACGTCCGCGAGATGGCTTGCTCCATTGTCGACC
AGAAGTTCCCTGAATGTGGTTTCTACGGAATGTATGATAAGATCCTGCTTTTTCGCCATGACCCTACCTC
TGAAAACATCCTTCAGCTGGTGAAAGCGGCCAGTGATATCCAGGAAGGCGATCTTATTGAAGTGGTCTTG
TCAGCTTCCGCCACCTTTGAAGACTTTCAGATTCGTCCCCACGCTCTCTTTGTTCATTCATACAGAGCTC
CAGCTTTCTGTGATCACTGTGGAGAAATGCTGTGGGGGCTGGTACGTCAAGGTCTTAAATGTGAAGGGTG
TGGTCTGAATTACCATAAGAGATGTGCATTTAAAATACCCAACAATTGCAGCGGTGTGAGGCGGAGAAAG
CTCTCAAACGTTTCCCTCACTGGGGTCAGCACCATCCGCACATCATCTGCTGA
