>Addgene plasmid #10813 | HA.PKD.Y463F | addgene partial sequence | sequence record 104186 | CMV-F 5'-CGCAAATGGGCGGTAGGCGTG-3'
CAGAGCTCTCTGGCTAACTAGAGAACCCACTGCTTACTGGCTTATCGAAATTAATACGACTCACTATAGG
GAGACCCAAGCTTGGTACCGAGCTCGGATCCATGTATCCTTATGATGTTCTTGATTATGCTAGCGCCCCT
CCGGTCCTGCGGCCGCCCAGTCCGCTGCTGCCCGTGGCGGCGGCAGCTGCCGCAGCGGCCGCCGCACTGG
TCCCAGGGTCCGGGCCCGGGCCCGCGCCGTTCTTGGCTCCTGTCGCGGCCCCGGTCGGGGGCATCTCGTT
CCATCTGCAGATCGGCCTGAGCCGTGAGCCGGTGCTGCTGCTGCAGGACTCGTCCGGGGACTACAGCCTG
GCGCACGTCCGCGAGATGGCTTGCTCCATTGTCGACCAGAAGTTCCCTGAATGTGGTTTCTACGGAATGT
ATGATAAGATCCTGCTTTTTCGCCATGACCCTACCTCTGAAAACATCCTTCAGCTGGTGAAAGCGGCCAG
TGATATCCAGGAAGGCGATCTTATTGAAGTGGTCTTGTCAGCTTCCGCCACCTTTGAAGACTTTCAGATT
CGTCCCCACGCTCTCTTTGTTCATTCATACAGAGCTCCAGCTTTCTGTGATCACTGTGGAGAAATGCTGT
GGGGGCTGGTACGTCAAGGTCTTAAATGTGAAGGGTGTGGTCTGAATTACCATAAGAGATGTGCATTTAA
AATACCCAACAATTGCAGCGGTGTGAGGCGGAGAAGGCTCTCAAACGTTTCCCTCACTGGGGTCAGCACC
ATCCGCACATCATCTGCTGAACTCTCTACAAGTGCCCCTGATGAGCCCCTTCTGCAAAAATCACCATCAG
AGTCGTTTATTGGTCGAGAGAAGAGGTCAAATTCTCAATCATACATTGG
