>Addgene plasmid #10813 | HA.PKD.Y463F | addgene partial sequence | sequence record 104187 | BGH-rev 5'-TAGAAGGCACAGTCGAGG-3'
CTATAGAATAGGGCCCTCTAGATGCATGCTCGAGTCAGAGGATGCTGACACGCTCACCGAGGGCTTTCAT
TTCTGTTTCTTCAGTCTCAGGAGTGTCACTGTGGCTAGCACTTGGATTGATCAGGTGTGTGGGGTACTGC
AGCCGCTGCTCGCCTGCATACTTCTCCCACCTCAGGTCATCACTTTCATGGGTGATGTAGCGCTCCCCGA
TTTTGCATTCCAGCTCTCGCAAATCTAACCAGGTCTGATAGTCCTGTAGCCAAGGGTGGCTCAAGGTCTT
ATCCACACTGTAGCGCTTTCTCATTTTTACTTGCAGCAAATTGTTGATAAGATCAATGGCTTCATGAGAT
ATTTCCTTCCAGGGATTTGGTGGATACATGAAAGCTGCATTCTGAATTTGGTCGTGTATGTCTTCATCTT
CATTAAATGGGAATGTGCCGCTTAGGCTTACATAGATGATGACCCCAACAGACCACATGTCTAGAGAGCG
ATTGTAGCCCTTGTTCCTTAGGACCTCAGGAGCCAGGTAAGCGGGGGTACCCACCACTGACCTCCGGAAA
GACTTCTCTCCAATGATCCGGGCAAAACCAAAATCACAAAGTTTCACCTGAGGAAAAGGATCAGCTGAGG
CTAGCAACACATTTTCTGGTTTGAGGTCACAGTGAACGATATTTTTAAAATGAAGGTGCCGCAAAGCCAC
GAGTATCTGAGTAATTAAAAACTTCGTTATGTGCTCTGGCAACCTGCCCTTTTCACTTGACAAGATCATT
TCCAGCATGTCTCCATGGAGTTTTTCCATAACAACAAACACTCTTTCAGGCGTCTCAAACATACACTCCA
AATTTACAACACCAGGGTGATGAA
