>Addgene plasmid #10813 | HA.PKD.Y463F | addgene partial sequence | sequence record 112909 | hPRKD1-F 5'-tgaaaggaacagtgggctca-3'
AGATGCAGAGATGGCAATGGCAGAGTGCCAGAACGACAGTGGCGAGATGCAAGATCCAGACCCAGACCAC
GAGGACGCCAACAGAACCATCAGTCCATCAACAAGCAACAATATCCCACTCATGAGGGTAGTGCAGTCTG
TCAAACACACGAAGAGGAAAAGCAGCACAGTCATGAAAGAAGGATGGATGGTCCACTACACCAGCAAGGA
CACGCTGCGGAAACGGCACTATTGGAGATTGGATAGCAAATGTATTACCCTCTTTCAGAATGACACAGGA
AGCAGGTACTTCAAGGAAATTCCTTTATCTGAAATTTTGTCTCTGGAACCAGTAAAAACTTCAGCTTTAA
TTCCTAATGGGGCCAATCCTCATTGTTTCGAAATCACTACGGCAAATGTAGTGTATTATGTGGGAGAAAA
TGTGGTCAATCCTTCCAGCCCATCACCAAATAACAGTGTTCTCACCAGTGGCGTTGGTGCAGATGTGGCC
AGGATGTGGGAGATAGCCATCCAGCATGCCCTTATGCCCGTCATTCCCAAGGGCTCCTCCGTGGGTACAG
GAACCAACTTGCACAGAGATATCTCTGTGAGTATTTCAGTATCAAATTGCCAGATTCAAGAAAATGTGGA
CATCAGCACAGTATATCAGATTTTTCCTGATGAAGTACTGGGTTCTGGACAGTTTGGAATTGTTTATGGA
GGAAAACATCGTAAAACAGGAAGAGATGTAGCTATTAAAATCATTGACAAATTACGATTTCCAACAAAAC
AAGAAAGCCAGCTTCGTAATGAGGTTGCAATTCTACAGAACCTTCATCACCCTGGTGTTGTAAATTTGGA
GTGTATGTTTGAGACGCCTGAAAGAGTGTTTGTTGTTATGGAAAAACTCCATGGAGACATGCTGGAAATG
ATCTTGTCAAGTGAAAAGGGCAGGTTGCC
