[The description below was written by a language model from this plasmid's Addgene catalogue record.]
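Description:
HA.PKD.Y463F is a mammalian expression plasmid built on the pcDNA3 backbone (about 5.4 kb without insert) that carries a human protein kinase D cDNA (PRKD1, also known as PKCμ) of roughly 2.8 kb. The insert was cloned between BamHI and XhoI sites, both of which remain intact. It sits downstream of the CMV promoter, which drives strong constitutive expression in transfected mammalian cells. The use of a BGH reverse sequencing primer is consistent with the bovine growth hormone polyadenylation region that normally follows the pcDNA3 cloning site. The plasmid is maintained at high copy number in E. coli under ampicillin selection. A neomycin resistance marker allows G418 selection of stably transfected mammalian cells.

The encoded kinase carries an N-terminal HA epitope tag and a tyrosine-to-phenylalanine substitution at residue 463, which the record annotates as inactive. Replacing tyrosine with phenylalanine removes the hydroxyl group needed for phosphorylation, so a mutant of this kind is typically used to test whether modification at that position is required for kinase activation. The associated publication concerns a stress-induced NF-κB activation and cell survival pathway mediated by PKD, so the construct plausibly serves as a non-activatable comparison to wild-type PKD in such signalling experiments. The record does not describe specific assays.

The depositor notes that the HA tag contains a point mutation. This change prevents recognition by the 3F10 anti-HA antibody, while detection with the 12CA5 antibody is unaffected, which matters when choosing reagents for immunoblotting or immunoprecipitation. No feature table was provided, so element positions cannot be confirmed beyond the catalogue fields.
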