Addgene plasmid #10813: HA.PKD.Y463F
Depositing lab: Alex Toker. Depositing organization: Beth Israel Deaconess Medical Center. Publication: Protein kinase D mediates a stress-induced NF-kappaB activation and survival pathway. Storz P, Toker A. EMBO J. 2003 Jan 2. 22(1):109-20. 10.1093/emboj/cdg009 PubMed 12505989.
Backbone
  Vector backbone: pcDNA3
  Backbone manufacturer: Invitrogen
  Backbone size w/o insert (bp): 5446
  Vector type: Mammalian Expression
  Selectable markers: Neomycin (select with G418)
Growth in bacteria
  Bacterial resistance: Ampicillin, 100 μg/mL
  Growth temperature: 37°C
  Growth strain: DH5alpha
  Copy number: High Copy
Gene/Insert
  Gene/Insert name: PKD
  Species: H. sapiens (human)
  Insert size (bp): 2800
  Mutation: Y463F, inactive
  Entrez Gene: PRKD1 (a.k.a. CHDED, PKC-MU, PKCM, PKD, PRKCM)
  Promoter: CMV
  Tag / fusion protein: HA (N terminal on insert)
  Cloning method: Restriction Enzyme; 5′ cloning site BamHI (not destroyed); 3′ cloning site XhoI (not destroyed)
  Sequencing primers: 5′ CMV-F; 3′ BGH-rev
Terms and licenses: Academic/Nonprofit Terms; Industry Terms: Not Available to Industry
Depositor comments: The HA tag on this plasmid contains a point mutation that renders it unrecognizable by the 3F10 HA antibody. It will work fine with the 12CA5 HA antibody.
How to cite: HA.PKD.Y463F was a gift from Alex Toker (Addgene plasmid # 10813 ; http://n2t.net/addgene:10813 ; RRID:Addgene_10813)
